Addgene plasmid #244110: pAAV.CAG.(cyto).iGlucoSnFR2
Purpose: Cytosolic expression of green glucose sensor
Depositing lab: Tim Brown & HHMI-JRC Tool Translation Team. Depositing organization: HHMI, Janelia Research Campus. Publication: iGlucoSnFR2: A genetically encoded fluorescent sensor for measuring intracellular or extracellular glucose in vivo in mouse brain. Marvin JS, Machler P, Meng C, Ates T, Patel RH, Adhikari R, Makurath MA, Ku Z, Feliciano D, Atasoy D, Cui G, Kleinfeld D, Brown TA. Sci Adv. 2025 Nov 14;11(46):eadz3889. doi: 10.1126/sciadv.adz3889. Epub 2025 Nov 12. PubMed 41223288.
Backbone
  Vector backbone: pAAV
  Vector type: AAV
Growth in bacteria
  Bacterial resistance: Ampicillin, 100 μg/mL
  Growth temperature: 37°C
  Growth strain: NEB Stable
  Copy number: High Copy
Gene/Insert
  Gene/Insert name: iGlucoSnFR2
  Species: M. musculus (mouse), Synthetic
  Cloning method: Restriction Enzyme; 5′ cloning site Unknown (unknown if destroyed)
Terms and licenses: Academic/Nonprofit Terms; Industry Terms: Not Available to Industry
How to cite: pAAV.CAG.(cyto).iGlucoSnFR2 was a gift from Tim Brown & HHMI-JRC Tool Translation Team (Addgene plasmid # 244110 ; http://n2t.net/addgene:244110 ; RRID:Addgene_244110)
