[The description below was written by a language model from this plasmid's Addgene catalogue record and pLannotate feature annotations shown in this document.]
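Description:
pAAV.CAG.(cyto).iGlucoSnFR2 is an adeno-associated virus transfer plasmid built on a pAAV backbone for expressing the green fluorescent glucose sensor iGlucoSnFR2 in the cytosol of mammalian cells. In bacteria it is maintained as a high-copy plasmid through a ColE1/pUC-type origin and selected with ampicillin via a β-lactamase gene under its own promoter. An f1 phage origin is also present, along with short lacI and lacZα remnants that are leftovers of the cloning backbone. The record lists a recombination-deficient propagation strain, consistent with the need to keep the repeat-rich ITRs intact.

The expression cassette lies between two AAV2 inverted terminal repeats, which are the cis elements needed for replication and packaging of the intervening DNA into AAV particles when rep, cap and helper functions are supplied in trans. Transcription is driven by a CAG-type promoter, annotated here as a CMV enhancer fragment, the chicken β-actin promoter and fragments of chimeric introns, giving strong, broadly active expression. The annotation software recognises only a GFP-derived segment (labelled cEGFP) within the coding region. The surrounding unannotated sequence presumably holds the rest of the sensor, but the record does not describe the glucose-binding domain or its architecture. No secretion or membrane-targeting elements are annotated, in keeping with the "cyto" designation. Downstream, a WPRE boosts transcript stability and expression, followed by an SV40 polyadenylation signal region, which is annotated on the reverse strand.

The construct can be used by direct transfection or for AAV production. The associated publication describes measuring intracellular or extracellular glucose in vivo in mouse brain, with this version serving the intracellular case.
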