Features (pLannotate 1.2.2; 16 found; start..end, strand, type, name):
     61..194     +  repeat_region  AAV2 ITR: inverted terminal repeat of adeno-associated virus serotype 2 inverted
    188..244     -  CDS            lacI (fragment): lac repressor; lacI; The lac repressor binds to the lac operator to inhibit transcription in E. coli. This inhibition can be relieved by adding lactose or isopropyl-β-D-thiogalactopyranoside (IPTG).
    427..1015    -  rep_origin     ori: high-copy-number ColE1/pMB1/pBR322/pUC origin of replication
   1186..2046    -  CDS            AmpR: β-lactamase; bla; confers resistance to ampicillin, carbenicillin, and related antibiotics
   2047..2151    -  promoter       AmpR promoter: bla
   2204..2632    -  rep_origin     f1 ori (sequence partly withheld): f1 bacteriophage origin of replication; arrow indicates direction of (+) strand synthesis
   2637..2706    -  CDS            lacZα (fragment): LacZα fragment of β-galactosidase; lacZ fragment
   2701..2833    -  repeat_region  AAV2 ITR (fragment): inverted terminal repeat of adeno-associated virus serotype 2 inverted
   2896..3144    +  enhancer       CMV enhancer (fragment): human cytomegalovirus immediate early enhancer
   3146..3423    +  promoter       chicken β-actin promoter: No description available
   3424..3559    +  intron         hybrid intron (fragment): hybrid between chicken β-actin (CBA) and minute virus of mice (MMV) introns (Gray et al., 2011)
   3648..3778    +  intron         chimeric intron (fragment): chimera between introns from chicken β-actin and rabbit β-globin
   4838..5557    +  CDS            cEGFP: cEGFP is a basic (constitutively fluorescent) green fluorescent protein published in 2008, derived from Aequorea victoria.
   5795..6383    +  misc_feature   WPRE: woodchuck hepatitis virus posttranscriptional regulatory element
   6426..6547    -  polyA_signal   SV40 poly(A) signal: SV40 polyadenylation signal
   6570..6638    -  CDS            large T antigen (fragment): large T antigen from SV40 (simian virus 40)
>Addgene plasmid #244110 | pAAV.CAG.(cyto).iGlucoSnFR2 | addgene full sequence | sequence record 494280 | Addgene NGS Result
GGATCTTCCTAGAGCATGGCTACGTAGATAAGTAGCATGGCGGGTTAATCATTAACTACAAGGAACCCCT
AGTGATGGAGTTGGCCACTCCCTCTCTGCGCGCTCGCTCGCTCACTGAGGCCGGGCGACCAAAGGTCGCC
CGACGCCCGGGCTTTGCCCGGGCGGCCTCAGTGAGCGAGCGAGCGCGCAGCTGCATTAATGAATCGGCCA
ACGCGCGGGGAGAGGCGGTTTGCGTATTGGGCGCTCTTCCGCTTCCTCGCTCACTGACTCGCTGCGCTCG
GTCGTTCGGCTGCGGCGAGCGGTATCAGCTCACTCAAAGGCGGTAATACGGTTATCCACAGAATCAGGGG
ATAACGCAGGAAAGAACATGTGAGCAAAAGGCCAGCAAAAGGCCAGGAACCGTAAAAAGGCCGCGTTGCT
GGCGTTTTTCCATAGGCTCCGCCCCCCTGACGAGCATCACAAAAATCGACGCTCAAGTCAGAGGTGGCGA
AACCCGACAGGACTATAAAGATACCAGGCGTTTCCCCCTGGAAGCTCCCTCGTGCGCTCTCCTGTTCCGA
CCCTGCCGCTTACCGGATACCTGTCCGCCTTTCTCCCTTCGGGAAGCGTGGCGCTTTCTCATAGCTCACG
CTGTAGGTATCTCAGTTCGGTGTAGGTCGTTCGCTCCAAGCTGGGCTGTGTGCACGAACCCCCCGTTCAG
CCCGACCGCTGCGCCTTATCCGGTAACTATCGTCTTGAGTCCAACCCGGTAAGACACGACTTATCGCCAC
TGGCAGCAGCCACTGGTAACAGGATTAGCAGAGCGAGGTATGTAGGCGGTGCTACAGAGTTCTTGAAGTG
GTGGCCTAACTACGGCTACACTAGAAGAACAGTATTTGGTATCTGCGCTCTGCTGAAGCCAGTTACCTTC
GGAAAAAGAGTTGGTAGCTCTTGATCCGGCAAACAAACCACCGCTGGTAGCGGTGGTTTTTTTGTTTGCA
AGCAGCAGATTACGCGCAGAAAAAAAGGATCTCAAGAAGATCCTTTGATCTTTTCTACGGGGTCTGACGC
TCAGTGGAACGAAAACTCACGTTAAGGGATTTTGGTCATGAGATTATCAAAAAGGATCTTCACCTAGATC
CTTTTAAATTAAAAATGAAGTTTTAAATCAATCTAAAGTATATATGAGTAAACTTGGTCTGACAGTTACC
AATGCTTAATCAGTGAGGCACCTATCTCAGCGATCTGTCTATTTCGTTCATCCATAGTTGCCTGACTCCC
CGTCGTGTAGATAACTACGATACGGGAGGGCTTACCATCTGGCCCCAGTGCTGCAATGATACCGCGAGAC
CCACGCTCACCGGCTCCAGATTTATCAGCAATAAACCAGCCAGCCGGAAGGGCCGAGCGCAGAAGTGGTC
CTGCAACTTTATCCGCCTCCATCCAGTCTATTAATTGTTGCCGGGAAGCTAGAGTAAGTAGTTCGCCAGT
TAATAGTTTGCGCAACGTTGTTGCCATTGCTACAGGCATCGTGGTGTCACGCTCGTCGTTTGGTATGGCT
TCATTCAGCTCCGGTTCCCAACGATCAAGGCGAGTTACATGATCCCCCATGTTGTGCAAAAAAGCGGTTA
GCTCCTTCGGTCCTCCGATCGTTGTCAGAAGTAAGTTGGCCGCAGTGTTATCACTCATGGTTATGGCAGC
ACTGCATAATTCTCTTACTGTCATGCCATCCGTAAGATGCTTTTCTGTGACTGGTGAGTACTCAACCAAG
TCATTCTGAGAATAGTGTATGCGGCGACCGAGTTGCTCTTGCCCGGCGTCAATACGGGATAATACCGCGC
CACATAGCAGAACTTTAAAAGTGCTCATCATTGGAAAACGTTCTTCGGGGCGAAAACTCTCAAGGATCTT
ACCGCTGTTGAGATCCAGTTCGATGTAACCCACTCGTGCACCCAACTGATCTTCAGCATCTTTTACTTTC
ACCAGCGTTTCTGGGTGAGCAAAAACAGGAAGGCAAAATGCCGCAAAAAAGGGAATAAGGGCGACACGGA
AATGTTGAATACTCATACTCTTCCTTTTTCAATATTATTGAAGCATTTATCAGGGTTATTGTCTCATGAG
CGGATACATATTTGAATGTATTTAGAAAAATAAACAAATAGGGGTTCCGCGCACATTTCCCCGAAAAGTG
CCACCTAAATTGTAAGCGTTAATATTTTGTTAAAATTCGCGTTAAATTTTTGTTAAATCAGCTCATTTTT
TAACCAATAGGCCGAAATCGGCAAAATCCCTTATAAATCAAAAGAATAGACCGAGATAGGGT
[37 nt withheld, positions 2303-2339]
AAAGAACGTGGACTCCAACGTCAAAGG
[49 nt withheld, positions 2367-2415]
T
[91 nt withheld, positions 2417-2507]
G
[124 nt withheld, positions 2509-2632]
CCCATTCGCCATTCAGGCTGCGCAACTGTTGGGAAGGGCGATCGGTGCGGGCCTCTTCGCTATTACGCCA
GCTGCGCGCTCGCTCGCTCACTGAGGCCGCCCGGGCAAAGCCCGGGCGTCGGGCGACCTTTGGTCGCCCG
GCCTCAGTGAGCGAGCGAGCGCGCAGAGAGGGAGTGGCCAACTCCATCACTAGGGGTTCCTTGTAGTTAA
TGATTAACCCGCCATGCTACTTATCTACGTAGCCATGCTCTAGGAAGATCGTACCATTGACGTCAATAAT
GACGTATGTTCCCATAGTAACGCCAATAGGGACTTTCCATTGACGTCAATGGGTGGAGTATTTACGGTAA
ACTGCCCACTTGGCAGTACATCAAGTGTATCATATGCCAAGTACGCCCCCTATTGACGTCAATGACGGTA
AATGGCCCGCCTGGCATTATGCCCAGTACATGACCTTATGGGACTTTCCTACTTGGCAGTACATCTACGT
ATTAGTCATCGCTATTACCATGGTCGAGGTGAGCCCCACGTTCTGCTTCACTCTCCCCATCTCCCCCCCC
TCCCCACCCCCAATTTTGTATTTATTTATTTTTTAATTATTTTGTGCAGCGATGGGGGCGGGGGGGGGGG
GGGGGCGCGCGCCAGGCGGGGCGGGGCGGGGCGAGGGGCGGGGCGGGGCGAGGCGGAGAGGTGCGGCGGC
AGCCAATCAGAGCGGCGCGCTCCGAAAGTTTCCTTTTATGGCGAGGCGGCGGCGGCGGCGGCCCTATAAA
AAGCGAAGCGCGCGGCGGGCGGGAGTCGCTGCGCGCTGCCTTCGCCCCGTGCCCCGCTCCGCCGCCGCCT
CGCGCCGCCCGCCCCGGCTCTGACTGACCGCGTTACTCCCACAGGTGAGCGGGCGGGACGGCCCTTCTCC
TCCGGGCTGTAATTAGCGCTTGGTTTAATGACGGCTTGTTTCTTTTCTGTGGCTGCGTGAAAGCCTTGAG
GGGCTCCGGGAGGGCCCTTTGTGCGGGGGGAGCGGCTCGGGGCTGTCCGCGGGGGGACGGCTGCCTTCGG
GGGGGACGGGGCAGGGCGGGGTTCGGCTTCTGGCGTGTGACCGGCGGCTCTAGAGCCTCTGCTAACCATG
TTCATGCCTTCTTCTTTTTCCTACAGCTCCTGGGCAACGTGCTGGTTATTGTGCTGTCTCATCATTTTGG
CAAAGAATTGGATCCCGCCACCATGGGCAGATCTAAGCTGGAGATTTTCTCTTGGTGGGCTGGGGATGAA
GGCCCTGCCCTGGAGGCACTCATCAGACTGTATAAACAGAAGTATCCTGGAGTAGAGGTGATAAACGCCA
CTGTCACCGGAGGTGCCGGTGTAAATGCTCGCGCTGTCCTTAAGACAAGGATGCTTGGTGGTGATCCTCC
TGATACATTTCAAGTTGCAGCAGGGATGGAGTTGATAGGCACATGGGTGGTGGCTAACAGAATGGAGGAT
CTCAGCGCCTTGTTTCGACAAGAGGGTTGGCTTCAAGCCTTCCCCAAGGGCCTTATTGATCTGATTAGTT
ATAAAGGTGGTATATGGAGTGTGCCCGTTAATATTCACAGGTCAAACGTAATGTGGTATTTGCCTGCAAA
GCTAAAAGAGTGGGGAGTTAACCCCCCACGGACTTGGGATGAGTTTCTTGCCACCTGTCAAACACTTAAA
CAAAAGGGTCTGGAAGCTCCACTGGCTCTCGGGGAAAATTGGACACAACAACACCTCTGGGAGAGTGTCG
CCTTGGCTGTATTGGGGCCTGATGATTGGAATAATCTGTGGAATGGGAAGCTGAAGTTCACAGACCCTAA
AGCAGTTAGGGCATGGGAAGTCTTTGGCCGCGTTTTGGACTGTGCCAACAAGGATGCAGCAGGCTTGTCT
TGGCAGCAAGCTGTCGATCGGGTAGTACAGGGGAAAGCCGCTTTTAACGTAATGGGCGACTGGGCAGCAG
GATATATGACTACCACTCTCAAGTTGAAGCCTGGTACAGATTTCGCATGGGCACCAAGTCCCGGGACACA
GGGCGTCTTTATGATGGTTTCCGACTCTTTCGGACTTCCCAAAGGAGCCAAAAATCGACAAAACGCTATC
AACTGGCTTCGATTGGTCGGCTCTAAAGAAGGTCAAGATACATTCAACCCACTGAAAGGGTCCATCGCTG
CTCGGCTCGATAGCGACCCAAGCAAGTATCCGTGTAACGTCTATATCACCGCCGACAAGCAGAAGAACGG
CATCAAGGCGAACTTCAAGATCCGCCACAACGTGGAGGACGGCAGCGTGCAGCTCGCCGACCACTACCAG
CAGAACACCCCCATCGGCGACGGCCCCGTGCTGCTGCCCGACAACCACTACCTGGTGACCCAGTCCGTGC
TGAGCAAAGACCCCAACGAGAAGCGCGATCACATGGTCCTGCTGGAGTTCGTGACCGCCGCCGGGATCAC
TCTCGGCATGGACGAGCTGTACAAGGGCGGTACCGGAGGGAGCATGAGCAAGGGCGAGGAGCTGTTCACC
GGGGTGGTGCCCATCCTGGTCGAGCTGGACGGCGACGTAAACGGCCACAAGTTCAGCGTGCGCGGCGAGG
GCGAGGGCGATGCCACCAACGGCAAGCTGACCCTGAAGTTCATCTGCACCACCGGCAAGCTGCCCGTGCC
CTGGCCCACCCTCGTGACCACCCTGACCTACGGCGTGCAGTGCTTCAGCCGCTACCCCGACCACATGAAG
CAGCACGACTTCTTCAAGTCCGCCATGCCCGAAGGCTACGTCCAGGAGCGCACCATCAGCTTCAAGGACG
ACGGCACCTACAAGACCCGCGCCGAGGTGAAGTTCGAGGGCGACACCCTGGTGAACCGCATCGAGCTGAA
GGGCATCGACTTCAAGGAGGACGGCAACATCCTGGGGCACAAGCTGGAGTACAACTTTAACAACCCCAAC
GCATACGGACAGAGTGCAATGCGAGATTGGCGGAGTAATCGCATCGTTGGCTCCCTGGTAGCAGGAGCAG
TGGCCCCTGAAAGCTCCATGTCACAATTCGGAACAGTAATGGAAATTTTCCTGCAAACACGCAACCCACA
AGCAGCAGCAAATGCAGCACAAGCTATTGCTGACCAAGTTGGCCTGGGTCGCCTTGGTCAGCTGCAGTAG
AAGCTTATCGATAATCAACCTCTGGATTACAAAATTTGTGAAAGATTGACTGGTATTCTTAACTATGTTG
CTCCTTTTACGCTATGTGGATACGCTGCTTTAATGCCTTTGTATCATGCTATTGCTTCCCGTATGGCTTT
CATTTTCTCCTCCTTGTATAAATCCTGGTTGCTGTCTCTTTATGAGGAGTTGTGGCCCGTTGTCAGGCAA
CGTGGCGTGGTGTGCACTGTGTTTGCTGACGCAACCCCCACTGGTTGGGGCATTGCCACCACCTGTCAGC
TCCTTTCCGGGACTTTCGCTTTCCCCCTCCCTATTGCCACGGCGGAACTCATCGCCGCCTGCCTTGCCCG
CTGCTGGACAGGGGCTCGGCTGTTGGGCACTGACAATTCCGTGGTGTTGTCGGGGAAATCATCGTCCTTT
CCTTGGCTGCTCGCCTGTGTTGCCACCTGGATTCTGCGCGGGACGTCCTTCTGCTACGTCCCTTCGGCCC
TCAATCCAGCGGACCTTCCTTCCCGCGGCCTGCTGCCGGCTCTGCGGCCTCTTCCGCGTCTTCGCCTTCG
CCCTCAGACGAGTCGGATCTCCCTTTGGGCCGCCTCCCCGCATCGATACCGTCGACCCGGGCGGCCGCTT
CGAGCAGACATGATAAGATACATTGATGAGTTTGGACAAACCACAACTAGAATGCAGTGAAAAAAATGCT
TTATTTGTGAAATTTGTGATGCTATTGCTTTATTTGTAACCATTATAAGCTGCAATAAACAAGTTAACAA
CAACAATTGCATTCATTTTATGTTTCAGGTTCAGGGGGAGATGTGGGAGGTTTTTTAAAGCAAGTAAAAC
CTCTACAAATGTGGTAAAATCGATAA
